Addgene plasmid #80206: non-targeting control gRNA (BRDN0001148519)
Purpose: 3rd generation lentiviral gRNA plasmid, non-targeting control gRNA
Depositing lab: John Doench & David Root. Depositing organization: Broad Institute. Publication: Optimized sgRNA design to maximize activity and minimize off-target effects of CRISPR-Cas9. Doench JG, Fusi N, Sullender M, Hegde M, Vaimberg EW, Donovan KF, Smith I, Tothova Z, Wilen C, Orchard R, Virgin HW, Listgarten J, Root DE. Nat Biotechnol. 2016 Jan 18. doi: 10.1038/nbt.3437. PubMed 26780180.
Backbone
  Vector backbone: lentiGuide-Puro
  Backbone manufacturer: Zhang Lab (Addgene plasmid # 52963)
  Vector type: Mammalian Expression, Lentiviral, CRISPR
  Selectable markers: Puromycin
Growth in bacteria
  Bacterial resistance: Ampicillin, 100 μg/mL
  Growth temperature: 37°C
  Growth strain: DH5alpha
  Copy number: High Copy
Gene/Insert
  Gene/Insert name: Non-targeting control gRNA
  gRNA/shRNA sequence: TGAATCGTAACCTCGCCATT
  Species: H. sapiens (human)
  Promoter: hU6
  Cloning method: Unknown
  Sequencing primers: 5′ U6-F; 3′ pS2-R
Terms and licenses: Academic/Nonprofit Terms; Industry Terms: Not Available to Industry
How to cite: non-targeting control gRNA (BRDN0001148519) was a gift from John Doench & David Root (Addgene plasmid # 80206 ; http://n2t.net/addgene:80206 ; RRID:Addgene_80206)
