[The description below was written by a language model from this plasmid's Addgene catalogue record and pLannotate feature annotations shown in this document.]
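Description:
Non-targeting control gRNA (BRDN0001148519) is a third-generation lentiviral guide RNA plasmid built in the lentiGuide-Puro backbone. It serves as a negative control in CRISPR-Cas9 experiments in human cells. It is propagated in E. coli as a high-copy plasmid through a ColE1/pUC-type origin with ampicillin selection (AmpR). An f1 origin and remnants of a lac/lacZα cloning region flanked by T3 and T7 promoters are also present in the bacterial backbone.

The transfer cassette begins with an RSV promoter fused to a truncated HIV-1 5' LTR, which makes genomic RNA production in packaging cells independent of Tat. It is followed by the Ψ packaging signal with a partial gag sequence and by the Rev response element for Rev-dependent nuclear export. The cassette ends in a self-inactivating ΔU3 3' LTR that disables LTR promoter activity after integration, with an SV40 polyadenylation signal and SV40 origin lying downstream.

Inside the provirus, a human U6 RNA polymerase III promoter drives the 20-nt spacer joined to the Streptococcus pyogenes Cas9 gRNA scaffold. A cPPT/CTS element that aids nuclear import of the preintegration complex follows this unit. An EF-1α core promoter with its intron A then expresses puromycin N-acetyltransferase, and a WPRE enhances transcript expression. The plasmid encodes no Cas9, so the nuclease must come from another source, such as a Cas9-expressing cell line. Transduced cells are selected with puromycin. Because the guide is designated non-targeting, it gives a baseline for the effects of transduction, selection and Cas9/gRNA expression, against which gene-targeting guides in the same backbone can be compared.
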