Features (pLannotate 1.2.2; 29 found; start..end, strand, type, name):
     14..80      +  CDS            small t antigen (fragment): SV40 (simian virus 40) small t antigen
    106..317     +  promoter       EF-1α core promoter: core promoter for human elongation factor EF-1α
    318..1256    +  intron         EF-1α intron A: intron upstream of the start codon of human EF-1α
   1278..1877    +  CDS            PuroR (fragment): puromycin N-acetyltransferase; pac from Streptomyces; confers resistance to puromycin
   1893..2481    +  misc_feature   WPRE: woodchuck hepatitis virus posttranscriptional regulatory element
   2532..2551    +  misc_feature   cPPT/CTS (fragment): central polypurine tract and central termination sequence of HIV-1
   2553..2786    +  LTR            3' LTR (ΔU3): self-inactivating 3' long terminal repeat (LTR) from HIV-1
   2864..2985    +  polyA_signal   SV40 poly(A) signal: SV40 polyadenylation signal
   3025..3160    +  rep_origin     SV40 ori: SV40 origin of replication
   3181..3199    -  promoter       T7 promoter: promoter for bacteriophage T7 RNA polymerase
   3207..3362    +  CDS            lacZα (fragment): LacZα fragment of β-galactosidase; lacZ fragment
   3367..3795    +  rep_origin     f1 ori (sequence partly withheld): f1 bacteriophage origin of replication; arrow indicates direction of (+) strand synthesis
   3848..3952    +  promoter       AmpR promoter: bla
   3953..4813    +  CDS            AmpR: β-lactamase; bla; confers resistance to ampicillin, carbenicillin, and related antibiotics
   4984..5572    +  rep_origin     ori: high-copy-number ColE1/pMB1/pBR322/pUC origin of replication
   5755..5847    +  CDS            lacI (fragment): lac repressor; lacI; The lac repressor binds to the lac operator to inhibit transcription in E. coli. This inhibition can be relieved by adding lactose or isopropyl-β-D-thiogalactopyranoside (IPTG).
   5860..5881    +  protein_bind   CAP binding site: CAP binding activates transcription in the presence of cAMP. E. coli catabolite activator protein
   5896..5926    +  promoter       lac promoter: promoter for the E. coli lac operon
   5934..5950    +  protein_bind   lac operator: The lac repressor binds to the lac operator to inhibit transcription in E. coli. This inhibition can be relieved by adding lactose or isopropyl-β-D-thiogalactopyranoside (IPTG). lac repressor encoded by lacI
   5995..6013    +  promoter       T3 promoter: promoter for bacteriophage T3 RNA polymerase
   6041..6267    +  promoter       RSV promoter: Rous sarcoma virus enhancer/promoter
   6268..6448    +  LTR            5' LTR (truncated): truncated 5' long terminal repeat (LTR) from HIV-1
   6495..6620    +  misc_feature   HIV-1 Ψ: packaging signal of human immunodeficiency virus type 1
   6604..6967    +  CDS            HIV-1 gag (fragment): gag protein from human immunodeficiency virus 1; gag
   7113..7346    +  misc_feature   RRE: The Rev response element (RRE) of HIV-1 allows for Rev-dependent mRNA export from the nucleus to the cytoplasm.
   7723..7749    +  CDS            Rev (fragment): human immunodeficiency virus 1 (HIV-1) Rev protein; rev; enhances nuclear export of unspliced and incompletely spliced viral mRNAs
   7753..7993    +  promoter       U6 promoter: RNA polymerase III promoter for human U6 snRNA
   8023..8098    +  misc_RNA       gRNA scaffold: guide RNA scaffold for the Streptococcus pyogenes CRISPR/Cas9 system
   8154..8271    +  misc_feature   cPPT/CTS: central polypurine tract and central termination sequence of HIV-1
>Addgene plasmid #80206 | non-targeting control gRNA (BRDN0001148519) | depositor full sequence | sequence record 150890 | Full Sequence
CCCGGGTGCAAAGATGGATAAAGTTTTAAACAGAGAGGAATCTTTGCAGCTAATGGACCTTCTAGGTCTT
GAAAGGAGTGGGAATTGGCTCCGGTGCCCGTCAGTGGGCAGAGCGCACATCGCCCACAGTCCCCGAGAAG
TTGGGGGGAGGGGTCGGCAATTGATCCGGTGCCTAGAGAAGGTGGCGCGGGGTAAACTGGGAAAGTGATG
TCGTGTACTGGCTCCGCCTTTTTCCCGAGGGTGGGGGAGAACCGTATATAAGTGCAGTAGTCGCCGTGAA
CGTTCTTTTTCGCAACGGGTTTGCCGCCAGAACACAGGTAAGTGCCGTGTGTGGTTCCCGCGGGCCTGGC
CTCTTTACGGGTTATGGCCCTTGCGTGCCTTGAATTACTTCCACCTGGCTGCAGTACGTGATTCTTGATC
CCGAGCTTCGGGTTGGAAGTGGGTGGGAGAGTTCGAGGCCTTGCGCTTAAGGAGCCCCTTCGCCTCGTGC
TTGAGTTGAGGCCTGGCCTGGGCGCTGGGGCCGCCGCGTGCGAATCTGGTGGCACCTTCGCGCCTGTCTC
GCTGCTTTCGATAAGTCTCTAGCCATTTAAAATTTTTGATGACCTGCTGCGACGCTTTTTTTCTGGCAAG
ATAGTCTTGTAAATGCGGGCCAAGATCTGCACACTGGTATTTCGGTTTTTGGGGCCGCGGGCGGCGACGG
GGCCCGTGCGTCCCAGCGCACATGTTCGGCGAGGCGGGGCCTGCGAGCGCGGCCACCGAGAATCGGACGG
GGGTAGTCTCAAGCTGGCCGGCCTGCTCTGGTGCCTGGCCTCGCGCCGCCGTGTATCGCCCCGCCCTGGG
CGGCAAGGCTGGCCCGGTCGGCACCAGTTGCGTGAGCGGAAAGATGGCCGCTTCCCGGCCCTGCTGCAGG
GAGCTCAAAATGGAGGACGCGGCGCTCGGGAGAGCGGGCGGGTGAGTCACCCACACAAAGGAAAAGGGCC
TTTCCGTCCTCAGCCGTCGCTTCATGTGACTCCACGGAGTACCGGGCGCCGTCCAGGCACCTCGATTAGT
TCTCGAGCTTTTGGAGTACGTCGTCTTTAGGTTGGGGGGAGGGGTTTTATGCGATGGAGTTTCCCCACAC
TGAGTGGGTGGAGACTGAAGTTAGGCCAGCTTGGCACTTGATGTAATTCTCCTTGGAATTTGCCCTTTTT
GAGTTTGGATCTTGGTTCATTCTCAAGCCTCAGACAGTGGTTCAAAGTTTTTTTCTTCCATTTCAGGTGT
CGTGACGTACGGCCACCATGACCGAGTACAAGCCCACGGTGCGCCTCGCCACCCGCGACGACGTCCCCAG
GGCCGTACGCACCCTCGCCGCCGCGTTCGCCGACTACCCCGCCACGCGCCACACCGTCGATCCGGACCGC
CACATCGAGCGGGTCACCGAGCTGCAAGAACTCTTCCTCACGCGCGTCGGGCTCGACATCGGCAAGGTGT
GGGTCGCGGACGACGGCGCCGCCGTGGCGGTCTGGACCACGCCGGAGAGCGTCGAAGCGGGGGCGGTGTT
CGCCGAGATCGGCCCGCGCATGGCCGAGTTGAGCGGTTCCCGGCTGGCCGCGCAGCAACAGATGGAAGGC
CTCCTGGCGCCGCACCGGCCCAAGGAGCCCGCGTGGTTCCTGGCCACCGTCGGAGTCTCGCCCGACCACC
AGGGCAAGGGTCTGGGCAGCGCCGTCGTGCTCCCCGGAGTGGAGGCGGCCGAGCGCGCCGGGGTGCCCGC
CTTCCTGGAGACCTCCGCGCCCCGCAACCTCCCCTTCTACGAGCGGCTCGGCTTCACCGTCACCGCCGAC
GTCGAGGTGCCCGAAGGACCGCGCACCTGGTGCATGACCCGCAAGCCCGGTGCCTGAACGCGTTAAGTCG
ACAATCAACCTCTGGATTACAAAATTTGTGAAAGATTGACTGGTATTCTTAACTATGTTGCTCCTTTTAC
GCTATGTGGATACGCTGCTTTAATGCCTTTGTATCATGCTATTGCTTCCCGTATGGCTTTCATTTTCTCC
TCCTTGTATAAATCCTGGTTGCTGTCTCTTTATGAGGAGTTGTGGCCCGTTGTCAGGCAACGTGGCGTGG
TGTGCACTGTGTTTGCTGACGCAACCCCCACTGGTTGGGGCATTGCCACCACCTGTCAGCTCCTTTCCGG
GACTTTCGCTTTCCCCCTCCCTATTGCCACGGCGGAACTCATCGCCGCCTGCCTTGCCCGCTGCTGGACA
GGGGCTCGGCTGTTGGGCACTGACAATTCCGTGGTGTTGTCGGGGAAATCATCGTCCTTTCCTTGGCTGC
TCGCCTGTGTTGCCACCTGGATTCTGCGCGGGACGTCCTTCTGCTACGTCCCTTCGGCCCTCAATCCAGC
GGACCTTCCTTCCCGCGGCCTGCTGCCGGCTCTGCGGCCTCTTCCGCGTCTTCGCCTTCGCCCTCAGACG
AGTCGGATCTCCCTTTGGGCCGCCTCCCCGCGTCGACTTTAAGACCAATGACTTACAAGGCAGCTGTAGA
TCTTAGCCACTTTTTAAAAGAAAAGGGGGGACTGGAAGGGCTAATTCACTCCCAACGAAGACAAGATCTG
CTTTTTGCTTGTACTGGGTCTCTCTGGTTAGACCAGATCTGAGCCTGGGAGCTCTCTGGCTAACTAGGGA
ACCCACTGCTTAAGCCTCAATAAAGCTTGCCTTGAGTGCTTCAAGTAGTGTGTGCCCGTCTGTTGTGTGA
CTCTGGTAACTAGAGATCCCTCAGACCCTTTTAGTCAGTGTGGAAAATCTCTAGCAGTACGTATAGTAGT
TCATGTCATCTTATTATTCAGTATTTATAACTTGCAAAGAAATGAATATCAGAGAGTGAGAGGAACTTGT
TTATTGCAGCTTATAATGGTTACAAATAAAGCAATAGCATCACAAATTTCACAAATAAAGCATTTTTTTC
ACTGCATTCTAGTTGTGGTTTGTCCAAACTCATCAATGTATCTTATCATGTCTGGCTCTAGCTATCCCGC
CCCTAACTCCGCCCATCCCGCCCCTAACTCCGCCCAGTTCCGCCCATTCTCCGCCCCATGGCTGACTAAT
TTTTTTTATTTATGCAGAGGCCGAGGCCGCCTCGGCCTCTGAGCTATTCCAGAAGTAGTGAGGAGGCTTT
TTTGGAGGCCTAGGGACGTACCCAATTCGCCCTATAGTGAGTCGTATTACGCGCGCTCACTGGCCGTCGT
TTTACAACGTCGTGACTGGGAAAACCCTGGCGTTACCCAACTTAATCGCCTTGCAGCACATCCCCCTTTC
GCCAGCTGGCGTAATAGCGAAGAGGCCCGCACCGATCGCCCTTCCCAACAGTTGCGCAGCCTGAATGGCG
AATGGG
[124 nt withheld, positions 3367-3490]
C
[91 nt withheld, positions 3492-3582]
A
[49 nt withheld, positions 3584-3632]
CCTTTGACGTTGGAGTCCACGTTCTTT
[37 nt withheld, positions 3660-3696]
ACCCTATCTCGGTCTATTCTTTTGATTTATAAGGGATTTTGCCGATTTCGGCCTATTGGTTAAAAAATGA
GCTGATTTAACAAAAATTTAACGCGAATTTTAACAAAATATTAACGCTTACAATTTAGGTGGCACTTTTC
GGGGAAATGTGCGCGGAACCCCTATTTGTTTATTTTTCTAAATACATTCAAATATGTATCCGCTCATGAG
ACAATAACCCTGATAAATGCTTCAATAATATTGAAAAAGGAAGAGTATGAGTATTCAACATTTCCGTGTC
GCCCTTATTCCCTTTTTTGCGGCATTTTGCCTTCCTGTTTTTGCTCACCCAGAAACGCTGGTGAAAGTAA
AAGATGCTGAAGATCAGTTGGGTGCACGAGTGGGTTACATCGAACTGGATCTCAACAGCGGTAAGATCCT
TGAGAGTTTTCGCCCCGAAGAACGTTTTCCAATGATGAGCACTTTTAAAGTTCTGCTATGTGGCGCGGTA
TTATCCCGTATTGACGCCGGGCAAGAGCAACTCGGTCGCCGCATACACTATTCTCAGAATGACTTGGTTG
AGTACTCACCAGTCACAGAAAAGCATCTTACGGATGGCATGACAGTAAGAGAATTATGCAGTGCTGCCAT
AACCATGAGTGATAACACTGCGGCCAACTTACTTCTGACAACGATCGGAGGACCGAAGGAGCTAACCGCT
TTTTTGCACAACATGGGGGATCATGTAACTCGCCTTGATCGTTGGGAACCGGAGCTGAATGAAGCCATAC
CAAACGACGAGCGTGACACCACGATGCCTGTAGCAATGGCAACAACGTTGCGCAAACTATTAACTGGCGA
ACTACTTACTCTAGCTTCCCGGCAACAATTAATAGACTGGATGGAGGCGGATAAAGTTGCAGGACCACTT
CTGCGCTCGGCCCTTCCGGCTGGCTGGTTTATTGCTGATAAATCTGGAGCCGGTGAGCGTGGGTCTCGCG
GTATCATTGCAGCACTGGGGCCAGATGGTAAGCCCTCCCGTATCGTAGTTATCTACACGACGGGGAGTCA
GGCAACTATGGATGAACGAAATAGACAGATCGCTGAGATAGGTGCCTCACTGATTAAGCATTGGTAACTG
TCAGACCAAGTTTACTCATATATACTTTAGATTGATTTAAAACTTCATTTTTAATTTAAAAGGATCTAGG
TGAAGATCCTTTTTGATAATCTCATGACCAAAATCCCTTAACGTGAGTTTTCGTTCCACTGAGCGTCAGA
CCCCGTAGAAAAGATCAAAGGATCTTCTTGAGATCCTTTTTTTCTGCGCGTAATCTGCTGCTTGCAAACA
AAAAAACCACCGCTACCAGCGGTGGTTTGTTTGCCGGATCAAGAGCTACCAACTCTTTTTCCGAAGGTAA
CTGGCTTCAGCAGAGCGCAGATACCAAATACTGTTCTTCTAGTGTAGCCGTAGTTAGGCCACCACTTCAA
GAACTCTGTAGCACCGCCTACATACCTCGCTCTGCTAATCCTGTTACCAGTGGCTGCTGCCAGTGGCGAT
AAGTCGTGTCTTACCGGGTTGGACTCAAGACGATAGTTACCGGATAAGGCGCAGCGGTCGGGCTGAACGG
GGGGTTCGTGCACACAGCCCAGCTTGGAGCGAACGACCTACACCGAACTGAGATACCTACAGCGTGAGCT
ATGAGAAAGCGCCACGCTTCCCGAAGGGAGAAAGGCGGACAGGTATCCGGTAAGCGGCAGGGTCGGAACA
GGAGAGCGCACGAGGGAGCTTCCAGGGGGAAACGCCTGGTATCTTTATAGTCCTGTCGGGTTTCGCCACC
TCTGACTTGAGCGTCGATTTTTGTGATGCTCGTCAGGGGGGCGGAGCCTATGGAAAAACGCCAGCAACGC
GGCCTTTTTACGGTTCCTGGCCTTTTGCTGGCCTTTTGCTCACATGTTCTTTCCTGCGTTATCCCCTGAT
TCTGTGGATAACCGTATTACCGCCTTTGAGTGAGCTGATACCGCTCGCCGCAGCCGAACGACCGAGCGCA
GCGAGTCAGTGAGCGAGGAAGCGGAAGAGCGCCCAATACGCAAACCGCCTCTCCCCGCGCGTTGGCCGAT
TCATTAATGCAGCTGGCACGACAGGTTTCCCGACTGGAAAGCGGGCAGTGAGCGCAACGCAATTAATGTG
AGTTAGCTCACTCATTAGGCACCCCAGGCTTTACACTTTATGCTTCCGGCTCGTATGTTGTGTGGAATTG
TGAGCGGATAACAATTTCACACAGGAAACAGCTATGACCATGATTACGCCAAGCGCGCAATTAACCCTCA
CTAAAGGGAACAAAAGCTGGAGCTGCAAGCTTAATGTAGTCTTATGCAATACTCTTGTAGTCTTGCAACA
TGGTAACGATGAGTTAGCAACATGCCTTACAAGGAGAGAAAAAGCACCGTGCATGCCGATTGGTGGAAGT
AAGGTGGTACGATCGTGCCTTATTAGGAAGGCAACAGACGGGTCTGACATGGATTGGACGAACCACTGAA
TTGCCGCATTGCAGAGATATTGTATTTAAGTGCCTAGCTCGATACATAAACGGGTCTCTCTGGTTAGACC
AGATCTGAGCCTGGGAGCTCTCTGGCTAACTAGGGAACCCACTGCTTAAGCCTCAATAAAGCTTGCCTTG
AGTGCTTCAAGTAGTGTGTGCCCGTCTGTTGTGTGACTCTGGTAACTAGAGATCCCTCAGACCCTTTTAG
TCAGTGTGGAAAATCTCTAGCAGTGGCGCCCGAACAGGGACTTGAAAGCGAAAGGGAAACCAGAGGAGCT
CTCTCGACGCAGGACTCGGCTTGCTGAAGCGCGCACGGCAAGAGGCGAGGGGCGGCGACTGGTGAGTACG
CCAAAAATTTTGACTAGCGGAGGCTAGAAGGAGAGAGATGGGTGCGAGAGCGTCAGTATTAAGCGGGGGA
GAATTAGATCGCGATGGGAAAAAATTCGGTTAAGGCCAGGGGGAAAGAAAAAATATAAATTAAAACATAT
AGTATGGGCAAGCAGGGAGCTAGAACGATTCGCAGTTAATCCTGGCCTGTTAGAAACATCAGAAGGCTGT
AGACAAATACTGGGACAGCTACAACCATCCCTTCAGACAGGATCAGAAGAACTTAGATCATTATATAATA
CAGTAGCAACCCTCTATTGTGTGCATCAAAGGATAGAGATAAAAGACACCAAGGAAGCTTTAGACAAGAT
AGAGGAAGAGCAAAACAAAAGTAAGACCACCGCACAGCAAGCGGCCGCTGATCTTCAGACCTGGAGGAGG
AGATATGAGGGACAATTGGAGAAGTGAATTATATAAATATAAAGTAGTAAAAATTGAACCATTAGGAGTA
GCACCCACCAAGGCAAAGAGAAGAGTGGTGCAGAGAGAAAAAAGAGCAGTGGGAATAGGAGCTTTGTTCC
TTGGGTTCTTGGGAGCAGCAGGAAGCACTATGGGCGCAGCGTCAATGACGCTGACGGTACAGGCCAGACA
ATTATTGTCTGGTATAGTGCAGCAGCAGAACAATTTGCTGAGGGCTATTGAGGCGCAACAGCATCTGTTG
CAACTCACAGTCTGGGGCATCAAGCAGCTCCAGGCAAGAATCCTGGCTGTGGAAAGATACCTAAAGGATC
AACAGCTCCTGGGGATTTGGGGTTGCTCTGGAAAACTCATTTGCACCACTGCTGTGCCTTGGAATGCTAG
TTGGAGTAATAAATCTCTGGAACAGATTTGGAATCACACGACCTGGATGGAGTGGGACAGAGAAATTAAC
AATTACACAAGCTTAATACACTCCTTAATTGAAGAATCGCAAAACCAGCAAGAAAAGAATGAACAAGAAT
TATTGGAATTAGATAAATGGGCAAGTTTGTGGAATTGGTTTAACATAACAAATTGGCTGTGGTATATAAA
ATTATTCATAATGATAGTAGGAGGCTTGGTAGGTTTAAGAATAGTTTTTGCTGTACTTTCTATAGTGAAT
AGAGTTAGGCAGGGATATTCACCATTATCGTTTCAGACCCACCTCCCAACCCCGAGGGGACCCAGAGAGG
GCCTATTTCCCATGATTCCTTCATATTTGCATATACGATACAAGGCTGTTAGAGAGATAATTAGAATTAA
TTTGACTGTAAACACAAAGATATTAGTACAAAATACGTGACGTAGAAAGTAATAATTTCTTGGGTAGTTT
GCAGTTTTAAAATTATGTTTTAAAATGGACTATCATATGCTTACCGTAACTTGAAAGTATTTCGATTTCT
TGGCTTTATATATCTTGTGGAAAGGACGAAACACCGTGAATCGTAACCTCGCCATTGTTTTAGAGCTAGA
AATAGCAAGTTAAAATAAGGCTAGTCCGTTATCAACTTGAAAAAGTGGCACCGAGTCGGTGCTTTTTTAA
GCTTGGCGTAACTAGATCTTGAGACAAATGGCAGTATTCATCCACAATTTTAAAAGAAAAGGGGGGATTG
GGGGGTACAGTGCAGGGGAAAGAATAGTAGACATAATAGCAACAGACATACAAACTAAAGAATTACAAAA
ACAAATTACAAAAATTCAAAATTTTCGGGTTTATTACAGGGACAGCAGAGATCCACTTTGGCGCCGGCTC
GAGGGGG
