>Addgene plasmid #80206 | non-targeting control gRNA (BRDN0001148519) | depositor partial sequence | sequence record 150891 | Target Sequence
TGAATCGTAACCTCGCCATT
