>Addgene plasmid #80206 | non-targeting control gRNA (BRDN0001148519) | addgene partial sequence | sequence record 189113 | hU6-F
TAGAAAGTAATAATTTCTTGGGTAGTTTGCAGTTTTAAAATTATGTTTTAAAATGGACTATCATATGCTT
ACCGTAACTTGAAAGTATTTCGATTTCTTGGCTTTATATATCTTGTGGAAAGGACGAAACACCGTGAATC
GTAACCTCGCCATTGTTTTAGAGCTAGAAATAGCAAGTTAAAATAAGGCTAGTCCGTTATCAACTTGAAA
AAGTGGCACCGAGTCGGTGCTTTTTTAAGCTTGGCGTAACTAGATCTTGAGACAAATGGCAGTATTCATC
CACAATTTTAAAAGAAAAGGGGGGATTGGGGGGTACAGTGCAGGGGAAAGAATAGTAGACATAATAGCAA
CAGACATACAAACTAAAGAATTACAAAAACAAATTACAAAAATTCAAAATTTTCGGGTTTATTACAGGGA
CAGCAGAGATCCACTTTGGCGCCGGCTCGAGGGGGCCCGGGTGCAAAGATGGATAAAGTTTTAAACAGAG
AGGAATCTTTGCAGCTAATGGACCTTCTAGGTCTTGAAAGGAGTGGGAATTGGCTCCGGTGCCCGTCAGT
GGGCAGAGCG
